>Addgene plasmid #50268 | pICH51277 | depositor full sequence | sequence record 75025 | Full Sequence
AATGTGAGACCACGAAGTGGCTCTTCAGTGGACGAAAGGGCCTCGTGATACGCCTATTTTTATAGGTTAA
TGTCATGATAATAATGGTTTCTTAGACGTCAGGTGGCACTTTTCGGGGAAATGTGCGCGGAACCCCTATT
TGTTTATTTTTCTAAATACATTCAAATATGTATCCGCTCATGAGACAATAACCCTGATAAATGCTTCAAT
AATATTGAAAAAGGAAGAGTATGCGCTCACGCAACTGGTCCAGAACCTTGACCGAACGCAGCGGTGGTAA
CGGCGCAGTGGCGGTTTTCATGGCTTGTTATGACTGTTTTTTTGGGGTACAGTCTATGCCTCGGGCATCC
AAGCAGCAAGCGCGTTACGCCGTGGGTCGATGTTTGATGTTATGGAGCAGCAACGATGTTACGCAGCAGG
GCAGTCGCCCTAAAACAAAGTTAAACATCATGAGGGAAGCGGTGATCGCCGAAGTATCGACTCAACTATC
AGAGGTAGTTGGCGTCATCGAGCGCCATCTCGAACCGACGTTGCTGGCCGTACATTTGTACGGCTCCGCA
GTGGATGGCGGCCTGAAGCCACACAGCGATATTGATTTGCTGGTTACGGTGACCGTAAGGCTTGATGAAA
CAACGCGGCGAGCTTTGATCAACGACCTTTTGGAAACTTCGGCTTCCCCTGGAGAGAGCGAGATTCTCCG
CGCTGTAGAAGTCACCATTGTTGTGCACGACGACATCATTCCGTGGCGTTATCCAGCTAAGCGCGAACTG
CAATTTGGAGAATGGCAGCGCAATGACATTCTTGCAGGTATCTTCGAGCCAGCCACGATCGACATTGATC
TGGCTATCTTGCTGACAAAAGCAAGAGAACATAGCGTTGCCTTGGTAGGTCCAGCGGCGGAGGAACTCTT
TGATCCGGTTCCTGAACAGGATCTATTTGAGGCGCTAAATGAAACCTTAACGCTATGGAACTCGCCGCCC
GACTGGGCTGGCGATGAGCGAAATGTAGTGCTTACGTTGTCCCGCATTTGGTACAGCGCAGTAACCGGCA
AAATCGCGCCGAAGGATGTCGCTGCCGACTGGGCAATGGAGCGCCTGCCGGCCCAGTATCAGCCCGTCAT
ACTTGAAGCTAGACAGGCTTATCTTGGACAAGAAGAAGATCGCTTGGCCTCGCGCGCAGATCAGTTGGAA
GAATTTGTCCATTACGTAAAAGGCGAGATCACCAAGGTAGTCGGCAAATAACTGTCAGACCAAGTTTACT
CATATATACTTTAGATTGATTTAAAACTTCATTTTTAATTTAAAAGGATCTAGGTGAAGATCCTTTTTGA
TAATCTCATGACCAAAATCCCTTAACGTGAGTTTTCGTTCCACTGAGCGTCAGACCCCGTAGAAAAGATC
AAAGGATCTTCTTGAGATCCTTTTTTTCTGCGCGTAATCTGCTGCTTGCAAACAAAAAAACCACCGCTAC
CAGCGGTGGTTTGTTTGCCGGATCAAGAGCTACCAACTCTTTTTCCGAAGGTAACTGGCTTCAGCAGAGC
GCAGATACCAAATACTGTCCTTCTAGTGTAGCCGTAGTTAGGCCACCACTTCAAGAACTCTGTAGCACCG
CCTACATACCTCGCTCTGCTAATCCTGTTACCAGTGGCTGCTGCCAGTGGCGATAAGTCGTGTCTTACCG
GGTTGGACTCAAGACGATAGTTACCGGATAAGGCGCAGCGGTCGGGCTGAACGGGGGGTTCGTGCACACA
GCCCAGCTTGGAGCGAACGACCTACACCGAACTGAGATACCTACAGCGTGAGCTATGAGAAAGCGCCACG
CTTCCCGAAGGGAGAAAGGCGGACAGGTATCCGGTAAGCGGCAGGGTCGGAACAGGAGAGCGCACGAGGG
AGCTTCCAGGGGGAAACGCCTGGTATCTTTATAGTCCTGTCGGGTTTCGCCACCTCTGACTTGAGCGTCG
ATTTTTGTGATGCTCGTCAGGGGGGCGGAGCCTATGGAAAAACGCCAGCAACGCGGCCTTTTTACGGTTC
CTGGCCTTTTGCTGGCCTTTTGCTCACATGTTCTTTCCTGCGTTATCCCCTGATTCTGTGGATAACCGTA
TTACCGCCTTTGAGTGAGCTGATACCGCTCGCCGCAGCCGAACGACCGAGCGCAGCGAGTCAGTGAGCGA
GGAAGCGGAAGAGCGCCCAATACGCAAACCGCCTCTCCCCGCGCGTTGGCCGATTCATTAATCACTCTGT
GGTCTCAGGAGGTCAACATGGTGGAGCACGACACTCTGGTCTACTCCAAAAATGTCAAAGATACAGTCTC
AGAAGATCAAAGGGCTATTGAGACTTTTCAACAAAGGATAATTTCGGGAAACCTCCTCGGATTCCATTGC
CCAGCTATCTGTCACTTCATCGAAAGGACAGTAGAAAAGGAAGGTGGCTCCTACAAATGCCATCATTGCG
ATAAAGGAAAGGCTATCATTCAAGATCTCTCTGCCGACAGTGGTCCCAAAGATGGACCCCCACCCACGAG
GAGCATCGTGGAAAAAGAAGAGGTTCCAACCACGTCTACAAAGCAAGTGGATTGATGTGACATCTCCACT
GACGTAAGGGATGACGCACAATCCCACTATCCTTCGCAAGACCCTTCCTCTATATAAGGAAGTTCATTTC
ATTTGGAGAGGACACGCTCGAGTATAAGAGCTCATTTTTACAACAATTACCAACAACAACAAACAACAAA
CAACATTACAATTACATTTACAATTATCGATAC
Features (pLannotate 1.2.2; 9 found; start..end, strand, type, name):
    126..230     +  promoter       AmpR promoter: bla
    221..301     -  CDS            int (fragment): INT2_ECOLX - Protein inferred from homology: Swiss-Prot protein existence level 3. Putative integrase believed to be involved in the insertion of antibiotic resistance genes into plasmids and transposons. From Escherichia coli.
    387..443     +  CDS            GmR (fragment): gentamycin acetyltransferase; aacC1; confers resistance to gentamycin
    450..1238    +  CDS            aadA: S3AD_ECOLX - Experimental evidence at protein level: Swiss-Prot protein existence level 1. Mediates bacterial resistance to the antibiotics streptomycin and spectinomycin. From Escherichia coli.
   1412..2000    +  rep_origin     ori: high-copy-number ColE1/pMB1/pBR322/pUC origin of replication
   2183..2232    +  CDS            lacI (fragment): lac repressor; lacI; The lac repressor binds to the lac operator to inhibit transcription in E. coli. This inhibition can be relieved by adding lactose or isopropyl-β-D-thiogalactopyranoside (IPTG).
   2329..2674    +  promoter       CaMV 35S promoter: strong constitutive promoter from cauliflower mosaic virus
   2626..2672    +  promoter       minimal CaMV 35S promoter: minimal 35S promoter from cauliflower mosaic virus
   2703..2756    +  misc_feature   TMV Ω: translational enhancer from the tobacco mosaic virus 5'-leader sequence (Gallie et al., 1988)
