>Addgene plasmid #50268 | pICH51277 | addgene full sequence | sequence record 498437 | Addgene NGS Result
TTGAGACCACGAAGTGGCTCTTCAGTGGACGAAAGGGCCTCGTGATACGCCTATTTTTATAGGTTAATGT
CATGATAATAATGGTTTCTTAGACGTCAGGTGGCACTTTTCGGGGAAATGTGCGCGGAACCCCTATTTGT
TTATTTTTCTAAATACATTCAAATATGTATCCGCTCATGAGACAATAACCCTGATAAATGCTTCAATAAT
ATTGAAAAAGGAAGAGTATGCGCTCACGCAACTGGTCCAGAACCTTGACCGAACGCAGCGGTGGTAACGG
CGCAGTGGCGGTTTTCATGGCTTGTTATGACTGTTTTTTTTTGGGGTACAGTCTATGCCTCGGGCATCCA
AGCAGCAAGCGCGTTACGCCGTGGGTCGATGTTTGATGTTATGGAGCAGCAACGATGTTACGCAGCAGGG
CAGTCGCCCTAAAACAAAGTTAAACATCATGAGGGAAGCGGTGATCGCCGAAGTATCGACTCAACTATCA
GAGGTAGTTGGCGTCATCGAGCGCCATCTCGAACCGACGTTGCTGGCCGTACATTTGTACGGCTCCGCAG
TGGATGGCGGCCTGAAGCCACACAGCGATATTGATTTGCTGGTTACGGTGACCGTAAGGCTTGATGAAAC
AACGCGGCGAGCTTTGATCAACGACCTTTTGGAAACTTCGGCTTCCCCTGGAGAGAGCGAGATTCTCCGC
GCTGTAGAAGTCACCATTGTTGTGCACGACGACATCATTCCGTGGCGTTATCCAGCTAAGCGCGAACTGC
AATTTGGAGAATGGCAGCGCAATGACATTCTTGCAGGTATCTTCGAGCCAGCCACGATCGACATTGATCT
GGCTATCTTGCTGACAAAAGCAAGAGAACATAGCGTTGCCTTGGTAGGTCCAGCGGCGGAGGAACTCTTT
GATCCGGTTCCTGAACAGGATCTATTTGAGGCGCTAAATGAAACCTTAACGCTATGGAACTCGCCGCCCG
ACTGGGCTGGCGATGAGCGAAATGTAGTGCTTACGTTGTCCCGCATTTGGTACAGCGCAGTAACCGGCAA
AATCGCGCCGAAGGATGTCGCTGCCGACTGGGCAATGGAGCGCCTGCCGGCCCAGTATCAGCCCGTCATA
CTTGAAGCTAGACAGGCTTATCTTGGACAAGAAGAAGATCGCTTGGCCTCGCGCGCAGATCAGTTGGAAG
AATTTGTCCATTACGTAAAAGGCGAGATCACCAAGGTAGTCGGCAAATAACTGTCAGACCAAGTTTACTC
ATATATACTTTAGATTGATTTAAAACTTCATTTTTAATTTAAAAGGATCTAGGTGAAGATCCTTTTTGAT
AATCTCATGACCAAAATCCCTTAACGTGAGTTTTCGTTCCACTGAGCGTCAGACCCCGTAGAAAAGATCA
AAGGATCTTCTTGAGATCCTTTTTTTCTGCGCGTAATCTGCTGCTTGCAAACAAAAAAACCACCGCTACC
AGCGGTGGTTTGTTTGCCGGATCAAGAGCTACCAACTCTTTTTCCGAAGGTAACTGGCTTCAGCAGAGCG
CAGATACCAAATACTGTTCTTCTAGTGTAGCCGTAGTTAGGCCACCACTTCAAGAACTCTGTAGCACCGC
CTACATACCTCGCTCTGCTAATCCTGTTACCAGTGGCTGCTGCCAGTGGCGATAAGTCGTGTCTTACCGG
GTTGGACTCAAGACGATAGTTACCGGATAAGGCGCAGCGGTCGGGCTGAACGGGGGGTTCGTGCACACAG
CCCAGCTTGGAGCGAACGACCTACACCGAACTGAGATACCTACAGCGTGAGCTATGAGAAAGCGCCACGC
TTCCCGAAGGGAGAAAGGCGGACAGGTATCCGGTAAGCGGCAGGGTCGGAACAGGAGAGCGCACGAGGGA
GCTTCCAGGGGGAAACGCCTGGTATCTTTATAGTCCTGTCGGGTTTCGCCACCTCTGACTTGAGCGTCGA
TTTTTGTGATGCTCGTCAGGGGGGCGGAGCCTATGGAAAAACGCCAGCAACGCGGCCTTTTTACGGTTCC
TGGCCTTTTGCTGGCCTTTTGCTCACATGTTCTTTCCTGCGTTATCCCCTGATTCTGTGGATAACCGTAT
TACCGCCTTTGAGTGAGCTGATACCGCTCGCCGCAGCCGAACGACCGAGCGCAGCGAGTCAGTGAGCGAG
GAAGCGGAAGAGCGCCCAATACGCAAACCGCCTCTCCCCGCGCGTTGGCCGATTCATTAATCACTCTGTG
GTCTCAGGAGGTTAGAATTCTTTTGATAGGTTTACTTCCATTAGTCTGAAATGGAATCTTATTTATAAGT
CTGCCTGAAAAATCTTAACAATTGATATTAATAAAACGGAAAGAGTAATGAATATTTTTAAGAGCATCTC
GAATCTATCTCTATTTTTATTTATATACTCTATTTTTGTATTTATTTAACTCTAACTCATCTCTATTTTC
ATTTGTAAAATAGAAATTTCGGTGATGCTGCCAACTTACTGATTTAGTGTATGATGGTGTTTTTGAGGTG
CTCCAGTGGCTTCTGTTTCTATCAGCTGTCCCTCCTGTTCAGCTACTGACGGGGTGGTGCGTAACGGCAA
AAGCACCGCCGGACATCAGCGCTATCTCTGCTCTCACTGCCGTAAAACATGGCAACTGCAGTTCACTTAC
ACCGCTTCTCAACCCGGTACGCACCAGAAAATCATTGATATGGCCATGAATGGCGTTGGATGCCGGGCAA
CAGCCCGCATTATGGGCGTTGGCCTCAACACGATTTTACGTCACTTAAAAAACTCAGGCCGCAGTCGGTA
ACCTCGCGCATACAGCCGGGCAGTGACGTCATCGTCTGCGCGGAAATGGACGAACAGTGGGGCTATGTCG
GGGCTAAATCGCGCCAGCGCTGGCTGTTTTACGCGTATGACAGTCTCCGGAAGACGGTTGTTGCGCACGT
ATTCGGTGAACGCACTATGGCGACGCTGGGGCGTCTTATGAGCCTGCTGTCACCCTTTGACGTGGTGATA
TGGATGACGGATGGCTGGCCGCTGTATGAATCCCGCCTGAAGGGAAAGCTGCACGTAATCAGCAAGCGAT
ATACGCAGCGAATTGAGCGGCATAACCTGAATCTGAGGCAGCACCTGGCACGGCTGGGACGGAAGTCGCT
GTCGTTCTCAAAATCGGTGGAGCTGCATGACAAAGTCATCGGGCATTATCTGAACATAAAACACTATCAA
TAAGTTGGAGTCATTACCGAAATTTCTAATTTTTTTTCTAAAGCAAAAAATAGAGATTTTTATTTTTTCT
CTTATTTATTTTTTCTAACGAATTTTTGAGGAACCATTGAAGTTAAAATATAAATCTCTATTATATTTTT
TCCTCTATATTCAGAAAGAAAATAATAGAAACAAATATTGGAGATGGTTAAAGCTTTTTTTTTTGTCCGG
ATAAATATCATACAATATATTTATGTAAATATCAAATTTAAATAATTTTGTTATAACTATTTTTTAATGC
GACCTTATTTCCAAAGAAAGTGTTAAGCCAAATTAAATCATACATGGTAAATAAGAGGTCCAAAAGACCA
AAAGCATTAAATTTAAGGTAATGCGTCTGGTTTCTTTTCTCCCAAACGAAAGGAGCCAAAAGCAACCGAT
CAAGTGCAGACCAGTAACCGCACATTCACTTCATTTCCCCCACAAGAGAAAAGATAAGATAATGGAGTTT
TCTGCCACGTGGCCTTATCCTAGTGGTGCGTACCGATAAGGGTGTCAACACCTTTCCTTAATCCTGTGGC
AGTAAACGACGTTATCATGAATCATGGACCCTTTGATCATGAGGGCTAC
Features (pLannotate 1.2.2; 7 found; start..end, strand, type, name):
    123..227     +  promoter       AmpR promoter: bla
    218..298     -  CDS            int (fragment): INT2_ECOLX - Protein inferred from homology: Swiss-Prot protein existence level 3. Putative integrase believed to be involved in the insertion of antibiotic resistance genes into plasmids and transposons. From Escherichia coli.
    386..442     +  CDS            GmR (fragment): gentamycin acetyltransferase; aacC1; confers resistance to gentamycin
    449..1237    +  CDS            aadA: S3AD_ECOLX - Experimental evidence at protein level: Swiss-Prot protein existence level 1. Mediates bacterial resistance to the antibiotics streptomycin and spectinomycin. From Escherichia coli.
   1411..1999    +  rep_origin     ori: high-copy-number ColE1/pMB1/pBR322/pUC origin of replication
   2182..2231    +  CDS            lacI (fragment): lac repressor; lacI; The lac repressor binds to the lac operator to inhibit transcription in E. coli. This inhibition can be relieved by adding lactose or isopropyl-β-D-thiogalactopyranoside (IPTG).
   2471..3238    +  mobile_element IS1: prokaryotic transposable element IS1
