[The description below was written by a language model from this plasmid's Addgene catalogue record and pLannotate feature annotations shown in this document.]
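Description:
pICH51277 is a level 0 promoter module from a plant Golden Gate modular cloning (MoClo) toolbox, built in the pICH41295 backbone and catalogued as a plant expression vector, although on its own it is a part-donor plasmid rather than a complete expression construct. It is maintained in E. coli on a high-copy ColE1/pUC-type origin and selected with spectinomycin through the aadA adenylyltransferase gene. That gene sits downstream of a bla-type promoter and is flanked by short integrase and gentamicin acetyltransferase fragments, apparently remnants of the integron-type cassette from which the marker derives. A small lacI fragment is also annotated next to the cloning region.

The payload is a roughly 0.4 kb version of the cauliflower mosaic virus 35S promoter, a strong constitutive plant promoter, fused to the tobacco mosaic virus omega 5' leader, which acts as a translational enhancer. Internal BsaI and BbsI/BpiI sites were removed by point mutation so that the part is compatible with type IIS assembly. The fragment was inserted through BpiI sites that were destroyed during cloning, and it can be released with BsaI for one-pot assembly with coding sequence and terminator modules into plant transcription units.

The two sequence records disagree. The depositor's 2,763 nt sequence shows the 35S promoter, its minimal core and the omega leader as expected. The 3,829 nt repository sequencing result shares the same backbone features, but in place of those elements only an IS1 bacterial insertion sequence is annotated. This suggests that the sequenced isolate picked up a transposon in or near the insert, so the integrity of the promoter should be checked before use.
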