Addgene plasmid #50268: pICH51277
Depositing lab: Sylvestre Marillonnet & Nicola Patron. Depositing organization: Leibniz Institute of Plant Biochemistry (IPB). Publication: A golden gate modular cloning toolbox for plants. Engler C, Youles M, Gruetzner R, Ehnert TM, Werner S, Jones JD, Patron NJ, Marillonnet S. ACS Synth Biol. 2014 Nov 21;3(11):839-43. doi: 10.1021/sb4001504. Epub 2014 Feb 20. PubMed 24933124.
Backbone
  Vector backbone: pICH41295
  Vector type: plant expression
Growth in bacteria
  Bacterial resistance: Spectinomycin, 50 μg/mL
  Growth temperature: 37°C
  Growth strain: DH5alpha
  Copy number: High Copy
Gene/Insert
  Gene/Insert name: promoter (0.4 kb), 35s (Cauliflower Mosaic Virus) + 5'UTR, omega (Tobacco Mosaic Virus)
  Mutation: BsaI/BbsI sites removed by point-mutation
  Cloning method: Restriction Enzyme; 5′ cloning site BpiI (destroyed during cloning); 3′ cloning site BpiI (destroyed during cloning)
Terms and licenses: Academic/Nonprofit Terms; Industry Terms: Not Available to Industry
Depositor comments: insert can be released with BsaI
How to cite: pICH51277 was a gift from Sylvestre Marillonnet & Nicola Patron (Addgene plasmid # 50268)
